Addgene plasmid #176925: pcDNA3.1(+)_Granulin 4-no linker
Purpose: express Granulin 4 without linker 5 in mammalian cells
Depositing lab: Thomas Kukar. Depositing organization: Emory University. Publication: Intracellular Proteolysis of Progranulin Generates Stable, Lysosomal Granulins that Are Haploinsufficient in Patients with Frontotemporal Dementia Caused by GRN Mutations. Holler CJ, Taylor G, Deng Q, Kukar T. eNeuro. 2017 Aug 18;4(4). pii: eN-NWR-0100-17. doi: 10.1523/ENEURO.0100-17.2017. eCollection 2017 Jul-Aug. PubMed 28828399.
Backbone
  Vector backbone: pcDNA3.1(+)
  Vector type: Mammalian Expression
  Selectable markers: Neomycin (select with G418)
Growth in bacteria
  Bacterial resistance: Ampicillin, 100 μg/mL
  Growth temperature: 37°C
  Growth strain: DH5alpha
  Copy number: High Copy
Gene/Insert
  Gene/Insert name: Granulin 4 (alt name: GRN)
  Species: H. sapiens (human)
  Entrez Gene: GRN (a.k.a. CLN11, FTD2, GEP, GP88, PCDGF, PEPI, PGRN)
  Tag / fusion protein: Twin-Strep and FLAG tags encoded after Signal Peptide (N terminal on insert)
Terms and licenses: Academic/Nonprofit Terms; Industry Terms: Not Available to Industry
How to cite: pcDNA3.1(+)_Granulin 4-no linker was a gift from Thomas Kukar (Addgene plasmid # 176925 ; http://n2t.net/addgene:176925 ; RRID:Addgene_176925)
