[The description below was written by a language model from this plasmid's Addgene catalogue record and pLannotate feature annotations shown in this document.]
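Description:
pcDNA3.1(+)_Granulin 4-no linker is a 5.7 kb mammalian expression plasmid built on the pcDNA3.1(+) backbone and designed to produce a single human granulin domain, Granulin 4, without the adjoining linker 5 region of the progranulin (GRN) precursor. The insert sits downstream of the human cytomegalovirus immediate-early enhancer and promoter and is followed by the bovine growth hormone polyadenylation signal, giving strong constitutive transcription in transfected cells. A T7 promoter just upstream of the coding region allows in vitro transcription or serves as a sequencing primer site. According to the catalogue entry, the open reading frame begins with a signal peptide, followed by Twin-Strep and FLAG tags at the N-terminus of the granulin. The tags should therefore remain on the mature peptide after it enters the secretory pathway, where they can be used for affinity purification and immunodetection. The automated annotation marks the roughly 345 bp coding region as a GRN fragment by best match to the guinea pig protein and does not resolve the tags separately, but the record states the insert is human.

For propagation in E. coli the plasmid carries a high-copy ColE1/pUC-type origin and the β-lactamase gene for ampicillin selection. An f1 origin allows single-stranded DNA production. A separate cassette, with the SV40 enhancer/early promoter driving the neomycin phosphotransferase gene and ending in an SV40 poly(A) signal, permits G418 selection of stable mammalian lines. Several short annotated fragments (ble, lacI, bom, an HIV-1 LTR match) look like backbone remnants or spurious hits rather than functional elements. The associated work concerns intracellular processing of progranulin into stable lysosomal granulins in the context of frontotemporal dementia caused by GRN mutations.
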