Features (pLannotate 1.2.2; 20 found; start..end, strand, type, name):
    113..442     +  promoter       SV40 promoter: SV40 enhancer and early promoter
    509..1300    +  CDS            neo: KKA2_KLEPN - Also known as kan, nptII. Experimental evidence at protein level: Swiss-Prot protein existence level 1. Resistance to kanamycin, neomycin, paromomycin, ribostamycin, butirosin and gentamicin B. From Klebsiella pneumoniae.
   1324..1482    +  CDS            ble (fragment): BLE_KLEPN - Experimental evidence at protein level: Swiss-Prot protein existence level 1. Binding protein with a strong affinity to the bleomycin family of antibiotics. Binds to CL990; an antimitotic-antibiotic compound. From Klebsiella pneumoniae.
   1477..1598    +  polyA_signal   SV40 poly(A) signal: SV40 polyadenylation signal
   1671..1687    -  protein_bind   lac operator: The lac repressor binds to the lac operator to inhibit transcription in E. coli. This inhibition can be relieved by adding lactose or isopropyl-β-D-thiogalactopyranoside (IPTG). lac repressor encoded by lacI
   1695..1725    -  promoter       lac promoter: promoter for the E. coli lac operon
   1740..1761    -  protein_bind   CAP binding site: CAP binding activates transcription in the presence of cAMP. E. coli catabolite activator protein
   1774..1866    -  CDS            lacI (fragment): lac repressor; lacI; The lac repressor binds to the lac operator to inhibit transcription in E. coli. This inhibition can be relieved by adding lactose or isopropyl-β-D-thiogalactopyranoside (IPTG).
   2049..2637    -  rep_origin     ori: high-copy-number ColE1/pMB1/pBR322/pUC origin of replication
   2808..3668    -  CDS            AmpR: β-lactamase; bla; confers resistance to ampicillin, carbenicillin, and related antibiotics
   3669..3773    -  promoter       AmpR promoter: bla
   3832..3884    -  misc_feature   bom (fragment): basis of mobility region from pBR322
   4039..4418    +  enhancer       CMV enhancer: human cytomegalovirus immediate early enhancer
   4419..4622    +  promoter       CMV promoter: human cytomegalovirus (CMV) immediate early promoter
   4618..4651    +  LTR            5' LTR (truncated) (fragment): truncated 5' long terminal repeat (LTR) from HIV-1
   4667..4685    +  promoter       T7 promoter: promoter for bacteriophage T7 RNA polymerase
   4727..5071    +  CDS            GRN (fragment): GRN_CAVPO - Experimental evidence at protein level: Swiss-Prot protein existence level 1. [Granulin-7]: Stabilizes CTSD through interaction with CTSD leading to maintain its aspartic-type peptidase activity. From Cavia porcellus (Guinea pig).
   5118..5342    +  polyA_signal   bGH poly(A) signal: bovine growth hormone polyadenylation signal
   5346..5367    +  promoter       SV40 promoter (fragment): SV40 enhancer and early promoter
   5388..99      +  rep_origin     f1 ori (across the origin) (sequence partly withheld): f1 bacteriophage origin of replication; arrow indicates direction of (+) strand synthesis
>Addgene plasmid #176925 | pcDNA3.1(+)_Granulin 4-no linker | addgene full sequence | sequence record 347170 | Addgene NGS Result
ACCCTATCTCGGTCTATTCTTTTGATTTATAAGGGATTTTGCCGATTTCGGCCTATTGGTTAAAAAATGA
GCTGATTTAACAAAAATTTAACGCGAATTAATTCTGTGGAATGTGTGTCAGTTAGGGTGTGGAAAGTCCC
CAGGCTCCCCAGCAGGCAGAAGTATGCAAAGCATGCATCTCAATTAGTCAGCAACCAGGTGTGGAAAGTC
CCCAGGCTCCCCAGCAGGCAGAAGTATGCAAAGCATGCATCTCAATTAGTCAGCAACCATAGTCCCGCCC
CTAACTCCGCCCATCCCGCCCCTAACTCCGCCCAGTTCCGCCCATTCTCCGCCCCATGGCTGACTAATTT
TTTTTATTTATGCAGAGGCCGAGGCCGCCTCTGCCTCTGAGCTATTCCAGAAGTAGTGAGGAGGCTTTTT
TGGAGGCCTAGGCTTTTGCAAAAAGCTCCCGGGAGCTTGTATATCCATTTTCGGATCTGATCAAGAGACA
GGATGAGGATCGTTTCGCATGATTGAACAAGATGGATTGCACGCAGGTTCTCCGGCCGCTTGGGTGGAGA
GGCTATTCGGCTATGACTGGGCACAACAGACAATCGGCTGCTCTGATGCCGCCGTGTTCCGGCTGTCAGC
GCAGGGGCGCCCGGTTCTTTTTGTCAAGACCGACCTGTCCGGTGCCCTGAATGAACTGCAGGACGAGGCA
GCGCGGCTATCGTGGCTGGCCACGACGGGCGTTCCTTGCGCAGCTGTGCTCGACGTTGTCACTGAAGCGG
GAAGGGACTGGCTGCTATTGGGCGAAGTGCCGGGGCAGGATCTCCTGTCATCTCACCTTGCTCCTGCCGA
GAAAGTATCCATCATGGCTGATGCAATGCGGCGGCTGCATACGCTTGATCCGGCTACCTGCCCATTCGAC
CACCAAGCGAAACATCGCATCGAGCGAGCACGTACTCGGATGGAAGCCGGTCTTGTCGATCAGGATGATC
TGGACGAAGAGCATCAGGGGCTCGCGCCAGCCGAACTGTTCGCCAGGCTCAAGGCGCGCATGCCCGACGG
CGAGGATCTCGTCGTGACCCATGGCGATGCCTGCTTGCCGAATATCATGGTGGAAAATGGCCGCTTTTCT
GGATTCATCGACTGTGGCCGGCTGGGTGTGGCGGACCGCTATCAGGACATAGCGTTGGCTACCCGTGATA
TTGCTGAAGAGCTTGGCGGCGAATGGGCTGACCGCTTCCTCGTGCTTTACGGTATCGCCGCTCCCGATTC
GCAGCGCATCGCCTTCTATCGCCTTCTTGACGAGTTCTTCTGAGCGGGACTCTGGGGTTCGAAATGACCG
ACCAAGCGACGCCCAACCTGCCATCACGAGATTTCGATTCCACCGCCGCCTTCTATGAAAGGTTGGGCTT
CGGAATCGTTTTCCGGGACGCCGGCTGGATGATCCTCCAGCGCGGGGATCTCATGCTGGAGTTCTTCGCC
CACCCCAACTTGTTTATTGCAGCTTATAATGGTTACAAATAAAGCAATAGCATCACAAATTTCACAAATA
AAGCATTTTTTTCACTGCATTCTAGTTGTGGTTTGTCCAAACTCATCAATGTATCTTATCATGTCTGTAT
ACCGTCGACCTCTAGCTAGAGCTTGGCGTAATCATGGTCATAGCTGTTTCCTGTGTGAAATTGTTATCCG
CTCACAATTCCACACAACATACGAGCCGGAAGCATAAAGTGTAAAGCCTGGGGTGCCTAATGAGTGAGCT
AACTCACATTAATTGCGTTGCGCTCACTGCCCGCTTTCCAGTCGGGAAACCTGTCGTGCCAGCTGCATTA
ATGAATCGGCCAACGCGCGGGGAGAGGCGGTTTGCGTATTGGGCGCTCTTCCGCTTCCTCGCTCACTGAC
TCGCTGCGCTCGGTCGTTCGGCTGCGGCGAGCGGTATCAGCTCACTCAAAGGCGGTAATACGGTTATCCA
CAGAATCAGGGGATAACGCAGGAAAGAACATGTGAGCAAAAGGCCAGCAAAAGGCCAGGAACCGTAAAAA
GGCCGCGTTGCTGGCGTTTTTCCATAGGCTCCGCCCCCCTGACGAGCATCACAAAAATCGACGCTCAAGT
CAGAGGTGGCGAAACCCGACAGGACTATAAAGATACCAGGCGTTTCCCCCTGGAAGCTCCCTCGTGCGCT
CTCCTGTTCCGACCCTGCCGCTTACCGGATACCTGTCCGCCTTTCTCCCTTCGGGAAGCGTGGCGCTTTC
TCATAGCTCACGCTGTAGGTATCTCAGTTCGGTGTAGGTCGTTCGCTCCAAGCTGGGCTGTGTGCACGAA
CCCCCCGTTCAGCCCGACCGCTGCGCCTTATCCGGTAACTATCGTCTTGAGTCCAACCCGGTAAGACACG
ACTTATCGCCACTGGCAGCAGCCACTGGTAACAGGATTAGCAGAGCGAGGTATGTAGGCGGTGCTACAGA
GTTCTTGAAGTGGTGGCCTAACTACGGCTACACTAGAAGAACAGTATTTGGTATCTGCGCTCTGCTGAAG
CCAGTTACCTTCGGAAAAAGAGTTGGTAGCTCTTGATCCGGCAAACAAACCACCGCTGGTAGCGGTGGTT
TTTTTGTTTGCAAGCAGCAGATTACGCGCAGAAAAAAAGGATCTCAAGAAGATCCTTTGATCTTTTCTAC
GGGGTCTGACGCTCAGTGGAACGAAAACTCACGTTAAGGGATTTTGGTCATGAGATTATCAAAAAGGATC
TTCACCTAGATCCTTTTAAATTAAAAATGAAGTTTTAAATCAATCTAAAGTATATATGAGTAAACTTGGT
CTGACAGTTACCAATGCTTAATCAGTGAGGCACCTATCTCAGCGATCTGTCTATTTCGTTCATCCATAGT
TGCCTGACTCCCCGTCGTGTAGATAACTACGATACGGGAGGGCTTACCATCTGGCCCCAGTGCTGCAATG
ATACCGCGAGACCCACGCTCACCGGCTCCAGATTTATCAGCAATAAACCAGCCAGCCGGAAGGGCCGAGC
GCAGAAGTGGTCCTGCAACTTTATCCGCCTCCATCCAGTCTATTAATTGTTGCCGGGAAGCTAGAGTAAG
TAGTTCGCCAGTTAATAGTTTGCGCAACGTTGTTGCCATTGCTACAGGCATCGTGGTGTCACGCTCGTCG
TTTGGTATGGCTTCATTCAGCTCCGGTTCCCAACGATCAAGGCGAGTTACATGATCCCCCATGTTGTGCA
AAAAAGCGGTTAGCTCCTTCGGTCCTCCGATCGTTGTCAGAAGTAAGTTGGCCGCAGTGTTATCACTCAT
GGTTATGGCAGCACTGCATAATTCTCTTACTGTCATGCCATCCGTAAGATGCTTTTCTGTGACTGGTGAG
TACTCAACCAAGTCATTCTGAGAATAGTGTATGCGGCGACCGAGTTGCTCTTGCCCGGCGTCAATACGGG
ATAATACCGCGCCACATAGCAGAACTTTAAAAGTGCTCATCATTGGAAAACGTTCTTCGGGGCGAAAACT
CTCAAGGATCTTACCGCTGTTGAGATCCAGTTCGATGTAACCCACTCGTGCACCCAACTGATCTTCAGCA
TCTTTTACTTTCACCAGCGTTTCTGGGTGAGCAAAAACAGGAAGGCAAAATGCCGCAAAAAAGGGAATAA
GGGCGACACGGAAATGTTGAATACTCATACTCTTCCTTTTTCAATATTATTGAAGCATTTATCAGGGTTA
TTGTCTCATGAGCGGATACATATTTGAATGTATTTAGAAAAATAAACAAATAGGGGTTCCGCGCACATTT
CCCCGAAAAGTGCCACCTGACGTCGACGGATCGGGAGATCTCCCGATCCCCTATGGTGCACTCTCAGTAC
AATCTGCTCTGATGCCGCATAGTTAAGCCAGTATCTGCTCCCTGCTTGTGTGTTGGAGGTCGCTGAGTAG
TGCGCGAGCAAAATTTAAGCTACAACAAGGCAAGGCTTGACCGACAATTGCATGAAGAATCTGCTTAGGG
TTAGGCGTTTTGCGCTGCTTCGCGATGTACGGGCCAGATATACGCGTTGACATTGATTATTGACTAGTTA
TTAATAGTAATCAATTACGGGGTCATTAGTTCATAGCCCATATATGGAGTTCCGCGTTACATAACTTACG
GTAAATGGCCCGCCTGGCTGACCGCCCAACGACCCCCGCCCATTGACGTCAATAATGACGTATGTTCCCA
TAGTAACGCCAATAGGGACTTTCCATTGACGTCAATGGGTGGAGTATTTACGGTAAACTGCCCACTTGGC
AGTACATCAAGTGTATCATATGCCAAGTACGCCCCCTATTGACGTCAATGACGGTAAATGGCCCGCCTGG
CATTATGCCCAGTACATGACCTTATGGGACTTTCCTACTTGGCAGTACATCTACGTATTAGTCATCGCTA
TTACCATGGTGATGCGGTTTTGGCAGTACATCAATGGGCGTGGATAGCGGTTTGACTCACGGGGATTTCC
AAGTCTCCACCCCATTGACGTCAATGGGAGTTTGTTTTGGCACCAAAATCAACGGGACTTTCCAAAATGT
CGTAACAACTCCGCCCCATTGACGCAAATGGGCGGTAGGCGTGTACGGTGGGAGGTCTATATAAGCAGAG
CTCTCTGGCTAACTAGAGAACCCACTGCTTACTGGCTTATCGAAATTAATACGACTCACTATAGGGAGAC
CCAAGCTGGCTAGCGTTTAAACTTAAGCTTGCCACCATGTGGACTCTGGTGTCCTGGGTCGCACTGACCG
CAGGACTGGTGGCTGGAAGCGCATGGTCCCACCCACAGTTCGAGAAGGGAGGAGGATCTGGAGGAGGATC
TGGAGGGAGTGCATGGTCACATCCTCAGTTTGAGAAGGGAGCCAGTGACTACAAAGACGATGACGATAAG
GACGTGAAATGCGATATGGAAGTCAGCTGTCCAGATGGGTATACATGCTGTCGACTGCAGTCCGGAGCAT
GGGGATGCTGTCCTTTCACTCAGGCCGTGTGCTGTGAAGACCACATCCATTGCTGTCCAGCTGGCTTTAC
CTGCGATACACAGAAAGGCACCTGTGAGCAGTGACTCGAGTCTAGAGGGCCCGTTTAAACCCGCTGATCA
GCCTCGACTGTGCCTTCTAGTTGCCAGCCATCTGTTGTTTGCCCCTCCCCCGTGCCTTCCTTGACCCTGG
AAGGTGCCACTCCCACTGTCCTTTCCTAATAAAATGAGGAAATTGCATCGCATTGTCTGAGTAGGTGTCA
TTCTATTCTGGGGGGTGGGGTGGGGCAGGACAGCAAGGGGGAGGATTGGGAAGACAATAGCAGGCATGCT
GGGGATGCGGTGGGCTCTATGGCTTCTGAGGCGGAAAGAACCAGCTGGGGCTCTAGGGGGTATCCCC
[124 nt withheld, positions 5388-5511]
C
[91 nt withheld, positions 5513-5603]
A
[49 nt withheld, positions 5605-5653]
CCTTTGACGTTGGAGTCCACGTTCTTT
[37 nt withheld, positions 5681-5717]
